Addgene plasmid #167401: pMSR:MSMEG_5238:Dendra
Purpose: C-term fluorescent fusion
Depositing lab: Keith Derbyshire & Joseph Wade. Depositing organization: Wadsworth Center, New York State Department of Health. Publication: A Mycobacterial Systems Resource for the Research Community. Judd JA, Canestrari J, Clark R, Joseph A, Lapierre P, Lasek-Nesselquist E, Mir M, Palumbo M, Smith C, Stone M, Upadhyay A, Wirth SE, Dedrick RM, Meier CG, Russell DA, Dills A, Dove E, Kester J, Wolf ID, Zhu J, Rubin ER, Fortune S, Hatfull GF, Gray TA, Wade JT, Derbyshire KM. mBio. 2021 Mar 2;12(2). pii: mBio.02401-20. doi: 10.1128/mBio.02401-20. PubMed 33653882.
Backbone
  Vector backbone: pMSR:Dendra
  Vector type: Bacterial Expression ; Integrating Mycobacterial Expression Vector attL5. T7 expression in E. coli
Growth in bacteria
  Bacterial resistance: Apramycin, 25 μg/mL
  Growth temperature: 37°C
  Growth strain: DH5alpha
  Copy number: High Copy
Gene/Insert
  Gene/Insert name: MSMEG_5238
  Species: M. smegmatis
  Promoter: pmycTetO
  Tag / fusion protein: Gly-Ala Linker/Dendra2/1x Flag Tag (C terminal on insert)
  Cloning method: Ligation Independent Cloning
  Sequencing primers: 5′ TGATAGAGTTTGTCCTCCCTATCAG; 3′ TCCATATGCACCTTGACACG
Resource information
  A portion of this plasmid was derived from a plasmid made by: CP000480.1
Terms and licenses: Academic/Nonprofit Terms; Industry Terms: Not Available to Industry
Depositor comments: 5' cloning site: AseI (destroyed), 3' cloning site: HindIII (not destroyed)
How to cite: pMSR:MSMEG_5238:Dendra was a gift from Keith Derbyshire & Joseph Wade (Addgene plasmid # 167401 ; http://n2t.net/addgene:167401 ; RRID:Addgene_167401)
