[The description below was written by a language model from this plasmid's Addgene catalogue record.]
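Description:
pMSR:MSMEG_5238:Dendra is a bacterial expression plasmid built on the pMSR:Dendra backbone, an integrating mycobacterial vector that inserts at the L5 phage attachment site of the mycobacterial chromosome rather than replicating autonomously there. This gives stable, single-copy expression in the host. In E. coli it is maintained as a high-copy plasmid and is selected with apramycin. The vector type field also notes that it supports T7-driven expression in E. coli, so the same construct can be used for protein production in that host. No feature table is provided, so the origin of replication, the integrase cassette and the exact arrangement of the T7 elements are not stated.

The insert is the Mycobacterium smegmatis open reading frame MSMEG_5238, derived from the M. smegmatis reference genome sequence and introduced by ligation-independent cloning; the depositor notes a destroyed AseI site at the 5′ junction and an intact HindIII site at the 3′ junction. The function of the encoded protein is not given. Expression in mycobacteria is driven by pmycTetO, a mycobacterial promoter carrying tet operator sites, which allows tetracycline-responsive control in strains that supply a Tet repressor. The gene is fused at its C terminus, through a Gly-Ala linker, to Dendra2, a green-to-red photoconvertible fluorescent protein, followed by a single FLAG epitope.

The stated purpose is a C-terminal fluorescent fusion, and the plasmid belongs to a systematic mycobacterial resource collection. The Dendra2 fusion suits it to visualising the subcellular localisation of the protein in live mycobacteria, while the FLAG tag permits antibody-based detection or pull-down.
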