>Addgene plasmid #167401 | pMSR:MSMEG_5238:Dendra | depositor partial sequence | sequence record 325229 | partial
ATGACCACCCAGCCAACCCCGGCGCCGAAGCCGGAAAAGTCGAGGCTACTGCAGGACGGCCGCGACATGT
TCTGGTCGATGGCTCCGCTGGTCGTGGCCTGCATCGTGCTCGCAGGCATGCTGGGGATGTGCTCTTTCCA
GGGCAGCGGCCCAGGTGCGGGCCCGGCCCCGGAATACGACGCCCCGGCGGCGCTGCAGGCCGATGCCGAA
GCGCTCAAGATCCCCATCCGGTTGCCCGTCCTGCCTGACGGCTGGCAGGCCAATTCCGGCGGCCGCAGCG
GTATCGACGGCGGCCGCACCCTGCCCGACGGCCAGCACGTACGCGCGGTCAGCTCGCGCGTCGGCTACCT
GGCCCCCAGCGGCATGTACATGAGCCTGACCCAGAGCGACGCCGACGAGTCCGCGCTCGTCGCGTCGATG
AAGCCCAGCTCGTACGCCGCGGGCACGCAGGACGTCGACGGCGTGACCTGGGTGGTCTACGAGAGCGAGG
ACCCCGAGGCGGTGTGGACGACGCGTCTGCCGGGACCGGCGCAGATCGCGATCACAGGCGCCGGCGGTAC
GGATGAGTACCGTACGCTGGCCAGTGCGACGCAGAAGCAGTCGCCACTTCCCGTGCAGCGC
